Addgene plasmid #77589: CDKL2 gRNA (BRDN0001145372)
Purpose: 3rd generation lentiviral gRNA plasmid targeting human CDKL2
Depositing lab: John Doench & David Root. Depositing organization: Broad Institute. Publication: Optimized sgRNA design to maximize activity and minimize off-target effects of CRISPR-Cas9. Doench JG, Fusi N, Sullender M, Hegde M, Vaimberg EW, Donovan KF, Smith I, Tothova Z, Wilen C, Orchard R, Virgin HW, Listgarten J, Root DE. Nat Biotechnol. 2016 Jan 18. doi: 10.1038/nbt.3437. PubMed 26780180.
Backbone
  Vector backbone: lentiGuide-Puro
  Backbone manufacturer: Zhang Lab (Addgene plasmid # 52963)
  Vector type: Mammalian Expression, Lentiviral, CRISPR
  Selectable markers: Puromycin
Growth in bacteria
  Bacterial resistance: Ampicillin, 100 μg/mL
  Growth temperature: 37°C
  Growth strain: DH5alpha
  Copy number: High Copy
Gene/Insert
  Gene/Insert name: CDKL2 (alt names: CDKL2; NM_003948.3)
  gRNA/shRNA sequence: CTGGTAACTGAAATGTTCAT
  Species: H. sapiens (human)
  Entrez Gene: CDKL2 (a.k.a. KKIAMRE, P56)
  Promoter: hU6
  Cloning method: Unknown
  Sequencing primers: 5′ U6-F; 3′ pS2-R
Terms and licenses: Academic/Nonprofit Terms; Industry Terms: Not Available to Industry
Depositor comments: The gRNA was designed to target the following Genbank reference sequence(s): NM_003948.3. Note that this plasmid does NOT contain Cas9. It should be used in conjunction with lentiCas9-Blast (Addgene #52962) or otherwise with cell lines already expressing Cas9. Browse the full kinome gRNA library at http://www.addgene.org/pooled-library/broadgpp-human-kinome/ or visit http://www.broadinstitute.org/rnai/public/ for detailed protocols and information.
How to cite: CDKL2 gRNA (BRDN0001145372) was a gift from John Doench & David Root (Addgene plasmid # 77589 ; http://n2t.net/addgene:77589 ; RRID:Addgene_77589)
