[The description below was written by a language model from this plasmid's Addgene catalogue record and pLannotate feature annotations shown in this document.]
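Description:
CDKL2 gRNA (BRDN0001145372) is a third-generation lentiviral guide RNA plasmid built on the lentiGuide-Puro backbone and designed to direct Streptococcus pyogenes Cas9 to the human CDKL2 gene (also known as KKIAMRE or P56). It is propagated in E. coli as a high-copy plasmid through a ColE1/pUC-type origin with ampicillin selection from the β-lactamase gene. The backbone also carries an f1 origin, an SV40 origin and poly(A) signal, and remnants of lac and T7/T3 cloning sequences.

The viral cassette is a self-inactivating HIV-1 transfer genome. An RSV promoter fused to a truncated 5' LTR drives genomic RNA production in packaging cells independently of Tat, followed by the Ψ packaging signal with a partial gag sequence and the Rev response element for nuclear export. A cPPT/CTS element, which aids nuclear import, lies between the two expression units, and the genome ends in a ΔU3 3' LTR. The first unit is a human U6 RNA polymerase III promoter that transcribes the CDKL2-specific spacer joined to the Cas9 gRNA scaffold. The second uses the EF-1α core promoter with its intron A to express puromycin N-acetyltransferase, allowing selection of transduced mammalian cells, with a WPRE downstream to enhance transcript expression.

The plasmid does not encode Cas9, so it must be paired with a separate Cas9 vector or used in cells that already express the nuclease. The guide was designed against a CDKL2 RefSeq transcript and belongs to a human kinome gRNA collection, making it suited to knockout studies of this kinase gene. The cloning method is not recorded.
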