Features (pLannotate 1.2.2; 29 found; start..end, strand, type, name):
     14..80      +  CDS            small t antigen (fragment): SV40 (simian virus 40) small t antigen
    106..317     +  promoter       EF-1α core promoter: core promoter for human elongation factor EF-1α
    318..1256    +  intron         EF-1α intron A: intron upstream of the start codon of human EF-1α
   1278..1877    +  CDS            PuroR (fragment): puromycin N-acetyltransferase; pac from Streptomyces; confers resistance to puromycin
   1893..2481    +  misc_feature   WPRE: woodchuck hepatitis virus posttranscriptional regulatory element
   2532..2551    +  misc_feature   cPPT/CTS (fragment): central polypurine tract and central termination sequence of HIV-1
   2553..2786    +  LTR            3' LTR (ΔU3): self-inactivating 3' long terminal repeat (LTR) from HIV-1
   2864..2985    +  polyA_signal   SV40 poly(A) signal: SV40 polyadenylation signal
   3025..3160    +  rep_origin     SV40 ori: SV40 origin of replication
   3181..3199    -  promoter       T7 promoter: promoter for bacteriophage T7 RNA polymerase
   3207..3362    +  CDS            lacZα (fragment): LacZα fragment of β-galactosidase; lacZ fragment
   3367..3795    +  rep_origin     f1 ori (sequence partly withheld): f1 bacteriophage origin of replication; arrow indicates direction of (+) strand synthesis
   3848..3952    +  promoter       AmpR promoter: bla
   3953..4813    +  CDS            AmpR: β-lactamase; bla; confers resistance to ampicillin, carbenicillin, and related antibiotics
   4984..5572    +  rep_origin     ori: high-copy-number ColE1/pMB1/pBR322/pUC origin of replication
   5755..5847    +  CDS            lacI (fragment): lac repressor; lacI; The lac repressor binds to the lac operator to inhibit transcription in E. coli. This inhibition can be relieved by adding lactose or isopropyl-β-D-thiogalactopyranoside (IPTG).
   5860..5881    +  protein_bind   CAP binding site: CAP binding activates transcription in the presence of cAMP. E. coli catabolite activator protein
   5896..5926    +  promoter       lac promoter: promoter for the E. coli lac operon
   5934..5950    +  protein_bind   lac operator: The lac repressor binds to the lac operator to inhibit transcription in E. coli. This inhibition can be relieved by adding lactose or isopropyl-β-D-thiogalactopyranoside (IPTG). lac repressor encoded by lacI
   5995..6013    +  promoter       T3 promoter: promoter for bacteriophage T3 RNA polymerase
   6041..6267    +  promoter       RSV promoter: Rous sarcoma virus enhancer/promoter
   6268..6448    +  LTR            5' LTR (truncated): truncated 5' long terminal repeat (LTR) from HIV-1
   6495..6620    +  misc_feature   HIV-1 Ψ: packaging signal of human immunodeficiency virus type 1
   6604..6967    +  CDS            HIV-1 gag (fragment): gag protein from human immunodeficiency virus 1; gag
   7113..7346    +  misc_feature   RRE: The Rev response element (RRE) of HIV-1 allows for Rev-dependent mRNA export from the nucleus to the cytoplasm.
   7723..7749    +  CDS            Rev (fragment): human immunodeficiency virus 1 (HIV-1) Rev protein; rev; enhances nuclear export of unspliced and incompletely spliced viral mRNAs
   7753..7993    +  promoter       U6 promoter: RNA polymerase III promoter for human U6 snRNA
   8023..8098    +  misc_RNA       gRNA scaffold: guide RNA scaffold for the Streptococcus pyogenes CRISPR/Cas9 system
   8154..8271    +  misc_feature   cPPT/CTS: central polypurine tract and central termination sequence of HIV-1
>Addgene plasmid #77589 | CDKL2 gRNA (BRDN0001145372) | addgene full sequence | sequence record 188056 | Addgene Assembled Sequence
CCCGGGTGCAAAGATGGATAAAGTTTTAAACAGAGAGGAATCTTTGCAGCTAATGGACCTTCTAGGTCTT
GAAAGGAGTGGGAATTGGCTCCGGTGCCCGTCAGTGGGCAGAGCGCACATCGCCCACAGTCCCCGAGAAG
TTGGGGGGAGGGGTCGGCAATTGATCCGGTGCCTAGAGAAGGTGGCGCGGGGTAAACTGGGAAAGTGATG
TCGTGTACTGGCTCCGCCTTTTTCCCGAGGGTGGGGGAGAACCGTATATAAGTGCAGTAGTCGCCGTGAA
CGTTCTTTTTCGCAACGGGTTTGCCGCCAGAACACAGGTAAGTGCCGTGTGTGGTTCCCGCGGGCCTGGC
CTCTTTACGGGTTATGGCCCTTGCGTGCCTTGAATTACTTCCACCTGGCTGCAGTACGTGATTCTTGATC
CCGAGCTTCGGGTTGGAAGTGGGTGGGAGAGTTCGAGGCCTTGCGCTTAAGGAGCCCCTTCGCCTCGTGC
TTGAGTTGAGGCCTGGCCTGGGCGCTGGGGCCGCCGCGTGCGAATCTGGTGGCACCTTCGCGCCTGTCTC
GCTGCTTTCGATAAGTCTCTAGCCATTTAAAATTTTTGATGACCTGCTGCGACGCTTTTTTTCTGGCAAG
ATAGTCTTGTAAATGCGGGCCAAGATCTGCACACTGGTATTTCGGTTTTTGGGGCCGCGGGCGGCGACGG
GGCCCGTGCGTCCCAGCGCACATGTTCGGCGAGGCGGGGCCTGCGAGCGCGGCCACCGAGAATCGGACGG
GGGTAGTCTCAAGCTGGCCGGCCTGCTCTGGTGCCTGGCCTCGCGCCGCCGTGTATCGCCCCGCCCTGGG
CGGCAAGGCTGGCCCGGTCGGCACCAGTTGCGTGAGCGGAAAGATGGCCGCTTCCCGGCCCTGCTGCAGG
GAGCTCAAAATGGAGGACGCGGCGCTCGGGAGAGCGGGCGGGTGAGTCACCCACACAAAGGAAAAGGGCC
TTTCCGTCCTCAGCCGTCGCTTCATGTGACTCCACGGAGTACCGGGCGCCGTCCAGGCACCTCGATTAGT
TCTCGAGCTTTTGGAGTACGTCGTCTTTAGGTTGGGGGGAGGGGTTTTATGCGATGGAGTTTCCCCACAC
TGAGTGGGTGGAGACTGAAGTTAGGCCAGCTTGGCACTTGATGTAATTCTCCTTGGAATTTGCCCTTTTT
GAGTTTGGATCTTGGTTCATTCTCAAGCCTCAGACAGTGGTTCAAAGTTTTTTTCTTCCATTTCAGGTGT
CGTGACGTACGGCCACCATGACCGAGTACAAGCCCACGGTGCGCCTCGCCACCCGCGACGACGTCCCCAG
GGCCGTACGCACCCTCGCCGCCGCGTTCGCCGACTACCCCGCCACGCGCCACACCGTCGATCCGGACCGC
CACATCGAGCGGGTCACCGAGCTGCAAGAACTCTTCCTCACGCGCGTCGGGCTCGACATCGGCAAGGTGT
GGGTCGCGGACGACGGCGCCGCCGTGGCGGTCTGGACCACGCCGGAGAGCGTCGAAGCGGGGGCGGTGTT
CGCCGAGATCGGCCCGCGCATGGCCGAGTTGAGCGGTTCCCGGCTGGCCGCGCAGCAACAGATGGAAGGC
CTCCTGGCGCCGCACCGGCCCAAGGAGCCCGCGTGGTTCCTGGCCACCGTCGGAGTCTCGCCCGACCACC
AGGGCAAGGGTCTGGGCAGCGCCGTCGTGCTCCCCGGAGTGGAGGCGGCCGAGCGCGCCGGGGTGCCCGC
CTTCCTGGAGACCTCCGCGCCCCGCAACCTCCCCTTCTACGAGCGGCTCGGCTTCACCGTCACCGCCGAC
GTCGAGGTGCCCGAAGGACCGCGCACCTGGTGCATGACCCGCAAGCCCGGTGCCTGAACGCGTTAAGTCG
ACAATCAACCTCTGGATTACAAAATTTGTGAAAGATTGACTGGTATTCTTAACTATGTTGCTCCTTTTAC
GCTATGTGGATACGCTGCTTTAATGCCTTTGTATCATGCTATTGCTTCCCGTATGGCTTTCATTTTCTCC
TCCTTGTATAAATCCTGGTTGCTGTCTCTTTATGAGGAGTTGTGGCCCGTTGTCAGGCAACGTGGCGTGG
TGTGCACTGTGTTTGCTGACGCAACCCCCACTGGTTGGGGCATTGCCACCACCTGTCAGCTCCTTTCCGG
GACTTTCGCTTTCCCCCTCCCTATTGCCACGGCGGAACTCATCGCCGCCTGCCTTGCCCGCTGCTGGACA
GGGGCTCGGCTGTTGGGCACTGACAATTCCGTGGTGTTGTCGGGGAAATCATCGTCCTTTCCTTGGCTGC
TCGCCTGTGTTGCCACCTGGATTCTGCGCGGGACGTCCTTCTGCTACGTCCCTTCGGCCCTCAATCCAGC
GGACCTTCCTTCCCGCGGCCTGCTGCCGGCTCTGCGGCCTCTTCCGCGTCTTCGCCTTCGCCCTCAGACG
AGTCGGATCTCCCTTTGGGCCGCCTCCCCGCGTCGACTTTAAGACCAATGACTTACAAGGCAGCTGTAGA
TCTTAGCCACTTTTTAAAAGAAAAGGGGGGACTGGAAGGGCTAATTCACTCCCAACGAAGACAAGATCTG
CTTTTTGCTTGTACTGGGTCTCTCTGGTTAGACCAGATCTGAGCCTGGGAGCTCTCTGGCTAACTAGGGA
ACCCACTGCTTAAGCCTCAATAAAGCTTGCCTTGAGTGCTTCAAGTAGTGTGTGCCCGTCTGTTGTGTGA
CTCTGGTAACTAGAGATCCCTCAGACCCTTTTAGTCAGTGTGGAAAATCTCTAGCAGTACGTATAGTAGT
TCATGTCATCTTATTATTCAGTATTTATAACTTGCAAAGAAATGAATATCAGAGAGTGAGAGGAACTTGT
TTATTGCAGCTTATAATGGTTACAAATAAAGCAATAGCATCACAAATTTCACAAATAAAGCATTTTTTTC
ACTGCATTCTAGTTGTGGTTTGTCCAAACTCATCAATGTATCTTATCATGTCTGGCTCTAGCTATCCCGC
CCCTAACTCCGCCCATCCCGCCCCTAACTCCGCCCAGTTCCGCCCATTCTCCGCCCCATGGCTGACTAAT
TTTTTTTATTTATGCAGAGGCCGAGGCCGCCTCGGCCTCTGAGCTATTCCAGAAGTAGTGAGGAGGCTTT
TTTGGAGGCCTAGGGACGTACCCAATTCGCCCTATAGTGAGTCGTATTACGCGCGCTCACTGGCCGTCGT
TTTACAACGTCGTGACTGGGAAAACCCTGGCGTTACCCAACTTAATCGCCTTGCAGCACATCCCCCTTTC
GCCAGCTGGCGTAATAGCGAAGAGGCCCGCACCGATCGCCCTTCCCAACAGTTGCGCAGCCTGAATGGCG
AATGGG
[124 nt withheld, positions 3367-3490]
C
[91 nt withheld, positions 3492-3582]
A
[49 nt withheld, positions 3584-3632]
CCTTTGACGTTGGAGTCCACGTTCTTT
[37 nt withheld, positions 3660-3696]
ACCCTATCTCGGTCTATTCTTTTGATTTATAAGGGATTTTGCCGATTTCGGCCTATTGGTTAAAAAATGA
GCTGATTTAACAAAAATTTAACGCGAATTTTAACAAAATATTAACGCTTACAATTTAGGTGGCACTTTTC
GGGGAAATGTGCGCGGAACCCCTATTTGTTTATTTTTCTAAATACATTCAAATATGTATCCGCTCATGAG
ACAATAACCCTGATAAATGCTTCAATAATATTGAAAAAGGAAGAGTATGAGTATTCAACATTTCCGTGTC
GCCCTTATTCCCTTTTTTGCGGCATTTTGCCTTCCTGTTTTTGCTCACCCAGAAACGCTGGTGAAAGTAA
AAGATGCTGAAGATCAGTTGGGTGCACGAGTGGGTTACATCGAACTGGATCTCAACAGCGGTAAGATCCT
TGAGAGTTTTCGCCCCGAAGAACGTTTTCCAATGATGAGCACTTTTAAAGTTCTGCTATGTGGCGCGGTA
TTATCCCGTATTGACGCCGGGCAAGAGCAACTCGGTCGCCGCATACACTATTCTCAGAATGACTTGGTTG
AGTACTCACCAGTCACAGAAAAGCATCTTACGGATGGCATGACAGTAAGAGAATTATGCAGTGCTGCCAT
AACCATGAGTGATAACACTGCGGCCAACTTACTTCTGACAACGATCGGAGGACCGAAGGAGCTAACCGCT
TTTTTGCACAACATGGGGGATCATGTAACTCGCCTTGATCGTTGGGAACCGGAGCTGAATGAAGCCATAC
CAAACGACGAGCGTGACACCACGATGCCTGTAGCAATGGCAACAACGTTGCGCAAACTATTAACTGGCGA
ACTACTTACTCTAGCTTCCCGGCAACAATTAATAGACTGGATGGAGGCGGATAAAGTTGCAGGACCACTT
CTGCGCTCGGCCCTTCCGGCTGGCTGGTTTATTGCTGATAAATCTGGAGCCGGTGAGCGTGGGTCTCGCG
GTATCATTGCAGCACTGGGGCCAGATGGTAAGCCCTCCCGTATCGTAGTTATCTACACGACGGGGAGTCA
GGCAACTATGGATGAACGAAATAGACAGATCGCTGAGATAGGTGCCTCACTGATTAAGCATTGGTAACTG
TCAGACCAAGTTTACTCATATATACTTTAGATTGATTTAAAACTTCATTTTTAATTTAAAAGGATCTAGG
TGAAGATCCTTTTTGATAATCTCATGACCAAAATCCCTTAACGTGAGTTTTCGTTCCACTGAGCGTCAGA
CCCCGTAGAAAAGATCAAAGGATCTTCTTGAGATCCTTTTTTTCTGCGCGTAATCTGCTGCTTGCAAACA
AAAAAACCACCGCTACCAGCGGTGGTTTGTTTGCCGGATCAAGAGCTACCAACTCTTTTTCCGAAGGTAA
CTGGCTTCAGCAGAGCGCAGATACCAAATACTGTTCTTCTAGTGTAGCCGTAGTTAGGCCACCACTTCAA
GAACTCTGTAGCACCGCCTACATACCTCGCTCTGCTAATCCTGTTACCAGTGGCTGCTGCCAGTGGCGAT
AAGTCGTGTCTTACCGGGTTGGACTCAAGACGATAGTTACCGGATAAGGCGCAGCGGTCGGGCTGAACGG
GGGGTTCGTGCACACAGCCCAGCTTGGAGCGAACGACCTACACCGAACTGAGATACCTACAGCGTGAGCT
ATGAGAAAGCGCCACGCTTCCCGAAGGGAGAAAGGCGGACAGGTATCCGGTAAGCGGCAGGGTCGGAACA
GGAGAGCGCACGAGGGAGCTTCCAGGGGGAAACGCCTGGTATCTTTATAGTCCTGTCGGGTTTCGCCACC
TCTGACTTGAGCGTCGATTTTTGTGATGCTCGTCAGGGGGGCGGAGCCTATGGAAAAACGCCAGCAACGC
GGCCTTTTTACGGTTCCTGGCCTTTTGCTGGCCTTTTGCTCACATGTTCTTTCCTGCGTTATCCCCTGAT
TCTGTGGATAACCGTATTACCGCCTTTGAGTGAGCTGATACCGCTCGCCGCAGCCGAACGACCGAGCGCA
GCGAGTCAGTGAGCGAGGAAGCGGAAGAGCGCCCAATACGCAAACCGCCTCTCCCCGCGCGTTGGCCGAT
TCATTAATGCAGCTGGCACGACAGGTTTCCCGACTGGAAAGCGGGCAGTGAGCGCAACGCAATTAATGTG
AGTTAGCTCACTCATTAGGCACCCCAGGCTTTACACTTTATGCTTCCGGCTCGTATGTTGTGTGGAATTG
TGAGCGGATAACAATTTCACACAGGAAACAGCTATGACCATGATTACGCCAAGCGCGCAATTAACCCTCA
CTAAAGGGAACAAAAGCTGGAGCTGCAAGCTTAATGTAGTCTTATGCAATACTCTTGTAGTCTTGCAACA
TGGTAACGATGAGTTAGCAACATGCCTTACAAGGAGAGAAAAAGCACCGTGCATGCCGATTGGTGGAAGT
AAGGTGGTACGATCGTGCCTTATTAGGAAGGCAACAGACGGGTCTGACATGGATTGGACGAACCACTGAA
TTGCCGCATTGCAGAGATATTGTATTTAAGTGCCTAGCTCGATACATAAACGGGTCTCTCTGGTTAGACC
AGATCTGAGCCTGGGAGCTCTCTGGCTAACTAGGGAACCCACTGCTTAAGCCTCAATAAAGCTTGCCTTG
AGTGCTTCAAGTAGTGTGTGCCCGTCTGTTGTGTGACTCTGGTAACTAGAGATCCCTCAGACCCTTTTAG
TCAGTGTGGAAAATCTCTAGCAGTGGCGCCCGAACAGGGACTTGAAAGCGAAAGGGAAACCAGAGGAGCT
CTCTCGACGCAGGACTCGGCTTGCTGAAGCGCGCACGGCAAGAGGCGAGGGGCGGCGACTGGTGAGTACG
CCAAAAATTTTGACTAGCGGAGGCTAGAAGGAGAGAGATGGGTGCGAGAGCGTCAGTATTAAGCGGGGGA
GAATTAGATCGCGATGGGAAAAAATTCGGTTAAGGCCAGGGGGAAAGAAAAAATATAAATTAAAACATAT
AGTATGGGCAAGCAGGGAGCTAGAACGATTCGCAGTTAATCCTGGCCTGTTAGAAACATCAGAAGGCTGT
AGACAAATACTGGGACAGCTACAACCATCCCTTCAGACAGGATCAGAAGAACTTAGATCATTATATAATA
CAGTAGCAACCCTCTATTGTGTGCATCAAAGGATAGAGATAAAAGACACCAAGGAAGCTTTAGACAAGAT
AGAGGAAGAGCAAAACAAAAGTAAGACCACCGCACAGCAAGCGGCCGCTGATCTTCAGACCTGGAGGAGG
AGATATGAGGGACAATTGGAGAAGTGAATTATATAAATATAAAGTAGTAAAAATTGAACCATTAGGAGTA
GCACCCACCAAGGCAAAGAGAAGAGTGGTGCAGAGAGAAAAAAGAGCAGTGGGAATAGGAGCTTTGTTCC
TTGGGTTCTTGGGAGCAGCAGGAAGCACTATGGGCGCAGCGTCAATGACGCTGACGGTACAGGCCAGACA
ATTATTGTCTGGTATAGTGCAGCAGCAGAACAATTTGCTGAGGGCTATTGAGGCGCAACAGCATCTGTTG
CAACTCACAGTCTGGGGCATCAAGCAGCTCCAGGCAAGAATCCTGGCTGTGGAAAGATACCTAAAGGATC
AACAGCTCCTGGGGATTTGGGGTTGCTCTGGAAAACTCATTTGCACCACTGCTGTGCCTTGGAATGCTAG
TTGGAGTAATAAATCTCTGGAACAGATTTGGAATCACACGACCTGGATGGAGTGGGACAGAGAAATTAAC
AATTACACAAGCTTAATACACTCCTTAATTGAAGAATCGCAAAACCAGCAAGAAAAGAATGAACAAGAAT
TATTGGAATTAGATAAATGGGCAAGTTTGTGGAATTGGTTTAACATAACAAATTGGCTGTGGTATATAAA
ATTATTCATAATGATAGTAGGAGGCTTGGTAGGTTTAAGAATAGTTTTTGCTGTACTTTCTATAGTGAAT
AGAGTTAGGCAGGGATATTCACCATTATCGTTTCAGACCCACCTCCCAACCCCGAGGGGACCCAGAGAGG
GCCTATTTCCCATGATTCCTTCATATTTGCATATACGATACAAGGCTGTTAGAGAGATAATTAGAATTAA
TTTGACTGTAAACACAAAGATATTAGTACAAAATACGTGACGTAGAAAGTAATAATTTCTTGGGTAGTTT
GCAGTTTTAAAATTATGTTTTAAAATGGACTATCATATGCTTACCGTAACTTGAAAGTATTTCGATTTCT
TGGCTTTATATATCTTGTGGAAAGGACGAAACACCGCTGGTAACTGAAATGTTCATGTTTTAGAGCTAGA
AATAGCAAGTTAAAATAAGGCTAGTCCGTTATCAACTTGAAAAAGTGGCACCGAGTCGGTGCTTTTTTAA
GCTTGGCGTAACTAGATCTTGAGACAAATGGCAGTATTCATCCACAATTTTAAAAGAAAAGGGGGGATTG
GGGGGTACAGTGCAGGGGAAAGAATAGTAGACATAATAGCAACAGACATACAAACTAAAGAATTACAAAA
ACAAATTACAAAAATTCAAAATTTTCGGGTTTATTACAGGGACAGCAGAGATCCACTTTGGCGCCGGCTC
GAGGGGG
