>Addgene plasmid #77589 | CDKL2 gRNA (BRDN0001145372) | depositor partial sequence | sequence record 145049 | Target Sequence
CTGGTAACTGAAATGTTCAT
