>Addgene plasmid #77589 | CDKL2 gRNA (BRDN0001145372) | addgene partial sequence | sequence record 188055 | hU6-F
TAGAAAGTAATAATTTCTTGGGTAGTTTGCAGTTTTAAAATTATGTTTTAAAATGGACTATCATATGCTT
ACCGTAACTTGAAAGTATTTCGATTTCTTGGCTTTATATATCTTGTGGAAAGGACGAAACACCGCTGGTA
ACTGAAATGTTCATGTTTTAGAGCTAGAAATAGCAAGTTAAAATAAGGCTAGTCCGTTATCAACTTGAAA
AAGTGGCACCGAGTCGGTGCTTTTTTAAGCTTGGCGTAACTAGATCTTGAGACAAATGGCAGTATTCATC
CACAATTTTAAAAGAAAAGGGGGGATTGGGGGGTACAGTGCAGGGGAAAGAATAGTAGACATAATAGCAA
CAGACATACAAACTAAAGAATTACAAAAACAAATTACAAAAATTCAAAATTTTCGGGTTTATTACAGGGA
CAGCAGAGATCCACTTTGGCGCCGGCTCGAGGGGGCCCGGGTGCAAAGATGGATAAAGTTTTAAACAGAG
AGGAATCTTTGCAGCTAATGGACCTTCTAGGTCTTGAAAGGAGTGGGAATTGGCTCCGGTGCCCGTCAGT
GGGCAGAGCG
